Addgene plasmid #139891: pBEL1887
Purpose: Complementation plasmid for LetAB with LetB PLL2 deletion
Depositing lab: Gira Bhabha & Damian Ekiert. Depositing organization: NYU Grossman School of Medicine. Publication: LetB Structure Reveals a Tunnel for Lipid Transport across the Bacterial Envelope. Isom GL, Coudray N, MacRae MR, McManus CT, Ekiert DC, Bhabha G. Cell. 2020 Apr 30;181(3):653-664.e19. doi: 10.1016/j.cell.2020.03.030. PubMed 32359438.
Backbone
  Vector backbone: pET17b
  Vector type: Bacterial Expression
Growth in bacteria
  Bacterial resistance: Ampicillin, 100 μg/mL
  Growth temperature: 37°C
  Growth strain: DH5alpha
  Copy number: High Copy
Gene/Insert
  Gene/Insert name: LetAB
  Species: E. coli
  Mutation: LetA-LetB(delta229-239, D228G, L240G)
  Cloning method: Gibson Cloning
Terms and licenses: Academic/Nonprofit Terms; Industry Terms: Not Available to Industry
Depositor comments: Please visit https://www.biorxiv.org/content/10.1101/748145v1 for bioRxiv preprint.
How to cite: pBEL1887 was a gift from Gira Bhabha & Damian Ekiert (Addgene plasmid # 139891 ; http://n2t.net/addgene:139891 ; RRID:Addgene_139891)
