[The description below was written by a language model from this plasmid's Addgene catalogue record and pLannotate feature annotations shown in this document.]
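Description:
pBEL1887 is a bacterial expression plasmid built on the pET17b backbone that carries the Escherichia coli letAB operon with an engineered deletion in LetB. It is intended as a complementation construct. The plasmid is about 7 kb and is propagated in E. coli from a ColE1/pMB1-type origin, with ampicillin selection from a β-lactamase gene under its own promoter. The catalogue lists it as high copy, although the annotated backbone also retains the pBR322 bom region and a rop gene, which normally moderates copy number. A predicted backbone open reading frame spans the numbering origin and is not part of the payload.

The insert was assembled by Gibson cloning and sits between a T7 promoter with the phage T7 gene 10 ribosome binding site and a T7 terminator. It is annotated under the older gene names yebS (LetA) and yebT (LetB). The two coding regions overlap slightly, which suggests that the native operon arrangement was kept. Both proteins are described as components of a transport pathway that contributes to membrane integrity, and LetB is thought to span the periplasm. In this variant LetB lacks residues 229–239, and the flanking positions are changed to glycine (D228G and L240G). The record calls this the PLL2 deletion but does not define the abbreviation. A short fragment annotated as a T7 gene 10B-derived solubility tag lies downstream of letB, before the terminator. It appears to be residual vector sequence, and no fusion tag is recorded.

The stated use is to supply the mutant LetAB in complementation experiments that test whether the deleted LetB segment is needed for function. The record does not specify the host strain or the phenotype assayed.
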