Features (pLannotate 1.2.2; 12 found; start..end, strand, type, name):
    176..194     +  promoter       T7 promoter: promoter for bacteriophage T7 RNA polymerase
    226..248     +  RBS            RBS: efficient ribosome binding site from bacteriophage T7 gene 10 (Olins and Rangwala, 1989)
    256..1536    +  CDS            yebS: YEBS_ECOLI - Experimental evidence at protein level: Swiss-Prot protein existence level 1. Component of a transport pathway that contributes to membrane integrity. From Escherichia coli (strain K12).
   1508..4105    +  CDS            yebT: YEBT_ECOLI - Experimental evidence at protein level: Swiss-Prot protein existence level 1. Component of a transport pathway that contributes to membrane integrity (PubMed:27795327). May directly span the intermembrane space, facilitating the transport of substrates across the periplasm (Probable). From Escherichia coli (strain K12).
   4130..4179    +  CDS            SET1 (fragment): solubility-enhancement tag derived from T7 phage gene 10B
   4187..4234    +  terminator     T7 terminator: transcription terminator for bacteriophage T7 RNA polymerase
   4365..4469    +  promoter       AmpR promoter: bla
   4470..5330    +  CDS            AmpR: β-lactamase; bla; confers resistance to ampicillin, carbenicillin, and related antibiotics
   5501..6089    +  rep_origin     ori: high-copy-number ColE1/pMB1/pBR322/pUC origin of replication
   6275..6414    -  misc_feature   bom: basis of mobility region from pBR322
   6516..6707    -  CDS            rop: Rop protein, which maintains plasmids at low copy number; rop
   6724..64      +  CDS            YPB1_ECOLX (across the origin): Protein predicted: Swiss-Prot protein existence level 4. From Escherichia coli.
>Addgene plasmid #139891 | pBEL1887 | addgene full sequence | sequence record 309719 | Addgene NGS Result
GGTCGCAGACGTTTTGCAGCAGCAGTCGCTTCACGTTCGCTCGCGTATCGGTGATTCATTCTGCTAACCA
GTAAGGCAACCCCGCCAGCCTAGCCGGGTCCTCAACGACAGGAGCACGATCATGCGCACCCGTGGCCAGG
ACCCAACGCTGCCCGAGATCTCGATCCCGCGAAATTAATACGACTCACTATAGGGAGACCACAACGGTTT
CCCTCTAGAAATAATTTTGTTTAACTTTAAGAAGGAGATATACATATGGCTCTTAACACACCACAAATTA
CGCCGACAAAAAAGATAACAGTGAGGGCAATCGGCGAGGAACTGCCGCGTGGTGATTACCAACGTTGCCC
GCAATGTGACATGCTGTTTAGCCTGCCCGAGATAAATTCTCATCAAAGTGCCTATTGTCCGCGCTGTCAG
GCAAAAATTCGTGACGGGCGCGACTGGTCGCTAACGCGCCTGGCGGCAATGGCCTTCACCATGCTGTTGC
TTATGCCGTTTGCCTGGGGCGAACCGCTGTTGCATATCTGGCTGTTAGGCATTCGTATTGACGCCAACGT
TATGCAAGGCATCTGGCAAATGACCAAACAGGGCGATGCGATAACGGGGTCGATGGTCTTTTTCTGCGTT
ATTGGTGCCCCGCTCATTCTGGTGACCTCCATAGCTTATTTATGGTTTGGTAACCGACTGGGAATGAATT
TACGTCCGGTACTGCTGATGCTTGAGCGACTTAAAGAGTGGGTAATGCTCGATATCTACCTGGTCGGCAT
TGGCGTTGCTTCTATAAAGGTACAGGATTATGCCCATATCCAGGCTGGTGTCGGCTTGTTCTCTTTTGTG
GCGTTGGTGATTTTAACGACGGTGACGTTGTCACATCTTAATGTCGAAGAACTGTGGGAGCGATTTTATC
CGCAGCGCCCCGCTACGCGTAGGGACGAGAAACTTCGTGTCTGCCTAGGGTGCCATTTTACCGGCTATCC
AGATCAGCGTGGTCGCTGCCCGCGTTGCCATATCCCGCTACGCCTGCGTCGCCGTCATAGTCTGCAAAAA
TGCTGGGCGGCGCTGTTAGCGTCAATCGTTTTATTGTTACCTGCCAACCTGTTGCCTATTTCTATCATTT
ATCTGAACGGAGGACGGCAGGAAGATACAATTCTTTCCGGAATTATGTCGCTGGCAAGTAGCAACATTGC
GGTTGCAGGAATCGTGTTTATCGCCAGTATTCTGGTCCCGTTTACTAAAGTGATCGTCATGTTCACTTTA
CTGTTGAGCATTCATTTTAAATGCCAGCAAGGTTTACGCACACGCATTCTGTTACTGCGGATGGTGACCT
GGATTGGTCGCTGGTCGATGCTCGACCTGTTTGTCATATCTTTAACCATGTCGCTGATTAATCGCGATCA
GATCCTCGCTTTTACTATGGGACCGGCTGCGTTTTATTTCGGCGCAGCGGTAATTTTGACTATTCTTGCT
GTGGAATGGCTGGACAGCCGCTTACTTTGGGATGCACATGAGTCAGGAAACGCCCGCTTCGACGACTGAA
GCGCAGATTAAAAATAAACGCCGTATCTCACCTTTCTGGCTGCTGCCGTTCATCGCGCTAATGATTGCCA
GTTGGCTGATTTGGGACAGTTATCAGGACCGGGGTAATACCGTCACCATCGACTTTATGTCGGCGGATGG
TATTGTTCCAGGCCGTACGCCTGTTCGTTATCAGGGCGTTGAAGTCGGAACAGTGCAGGACATCAGCCTC
AGCGACGATCTTCGTAAGATTGAAGTCAAGGTCAGCATCAAGTCCGATATGAAAGATGCGCTGCGCGAAG
AGACTCAGTTCTGGCTGGTGACGCCAAAAGCATCGTTGGCAGGTGTCTCCGGGCTGGACGCCCTCGTCGG
TGGGAACTATATCGGCATGATGCCCGGGAAAGGTAAAGAGCAGGATCACTTTGTCGCACTCGATACCCAA
CCGAAATATCGGCTGGACAATGGCGATCTGATGATCCACCTGCAAGCCCCCGATCTCGGTTCGCTGAACA
GCGGTTCATTGGTCTATTTCCGCAAGATCCCGGTGGGAAAAGTCTACGACTATGCCATCAATCCCAACAA
GCAAGGCGTGGTGATTGATGTCCTGATCGAGCGGCGTTTTACCGATCTGGTGAAAAAAGGTAGCCGTTTC
TGGAACGTTTCCGGCGTTGGTGGGGAAAGCTTGGCGGCACTGGTTAACGGTGCGATTGCCTTCGATTCAC
CAGAAGAGTCGAAACCTGCCGAGGCGGAAGATACCTTTGGTCTGTATGAAGATCTGGCCCACAGCCAGCG
TGGCGTAATAATAAAACTGGAACTGCCGAGTGGGGCCGGATTAACCGCCGACTCGACGCCGTTAATGTAT
CAGGGGCTGGAAGTCGGACAGCTGACTAAACTGGATTTAAATCCTGGTGGTAAAGTCACAGGGGAAATGA
CCGTTGATCCCAGCGTCGTTACCCTGCTTCGTGAAAATACCCGCATCGAATTACGCAACCCGAAATTATC
CCTTAGCGATGCTAATCTCAGCGCCCTGCTGACCGGCAAAACCTTCGAGCTGGTGCCCGGCGATGGCGAG
CCACGCAAAGAATTCGTTGTTGTGCCAGGCGAAAAAGCACTGCTGCATGAACCTGATGTTCTGACGCTGA
CCCTGACCGCGCCGGAAAGTTACGGTATTGATGCGGGTCAGCCGCTCATTCTTCACGGCGTGCAGGTAGG
CCAGGTTATCGATCGTAAACTCACCAGCAAAGGCGTCACCTTTACCGTCGCCATCGAGCCTCAGCATCGC
GAACTGGTAAAAGGCGATAGCAAATTTGTCGTCAACAGCCGTGTCGATGTGAAGGTGGGGCTGGATGGCG
TTGAGTTTCTCGGTGCCAGCGCCTCAGAATGGATCAATGGCGGGATCCGTATTCTGCCGGGCGATAAAGG
TGAGATGAAAGCCAGCTATCCACTGTATGCCAATTTGGAAAAAGCGCTGGAGAACAGCCTTAGCGATTTA
CCCACCACAACCGTGAGTTTGAGTGCAGAGACGCTGCCGGATGTGCAGGCAGGATCGGTAGTGCTGTACC
GTAAATTTGAAGTTGGTGAAGTGATTACCGTGCGTCCGCGAGCTAACGCGTTTGACATCGATCTGCATAT
TAAGCCGGAGTATCGCAACCTTCTGACCAGCAATAGCGTGTTCTGGGCAGAAGGCGGGGCGAAAGTTCAG
CTGAATGGTAGTGGTCTGACCGTACAGGCATCCCCGCTCTCCAGAGCTCTAAAGGGAGCCATTAGCTTCG
ACAACCTCAGCGGTGCCAGCGCCAGTCAGCGTAAAGGCGATAAGCGTATTCTGTATGCTTCCGAAACAGC
GGCCCGTGCGGTTGGCGGGCAGATTACGCTTCACGCTTTCGATGCCGGAAAACTGGCGGTCGGGATGCCA
ATTCGCTATCTCGGTATTGACATCGGGCAAATCCAGACGCTGGATCTGATTACCGCACGCAATGAAGTAC
AGGCAAAGGCGGTACTTTACCCGGAATATGTCCAGACCTTTGCTCGCGGTGGTACGCGCTTCTCAGTGGT
CACACCGCAAATTTCGGCAGCTGGCGTTGAGCATCTTGATACTATCCTCCAGCCGTATATCAACGTCGAA
CCAGGCCGGGGCAATCCTCGCCGCGACTTTGAATTACAAGAGGCCACCATTACTGATTCGCGGTACCTGG
ATGGCTTAAGCATTATTGTTGAAGCGCCGGAAGCCGGTTCGTTAGGCATCGGTACGCCTGTGCTGTTCCG
TGGTCTGGAAGTCGGTACGGTTACAGGAATGACGCTGGGGACATTGTCAGATCGCGTGATGATTGCGATG
CGCATCAGTAAACGCTATCAACACCTGGTGCGTAACAATTCCGTCTTCTGGTTGGCATCGGGTTACAGTC
TGGACTTTGGTCTGACGGGCGGCGTAGTGAAAACCGGCACCTTTAACCAGTTTATCCGTGGCGGCATCGC
CTTCGCCACGCCTCCGGGTACGCCACTGGCACCGAAAGCCCAGGAAGGCAAACACTTCCTGTTGCAGGAA
AGTGAACCGAAAGAGTGGCGTGAATGGGGAACTGCGCTTCCCAAATAATGCCCACCTCGAGCAGATCCGG
CTGCTAACAAAGCCCGAAAGGAAGCTGAGTTGGCTGCTGCCACCGCTGAGCAATAACTAGCATAACCCCT
TGGGGCCTCTAAACGGGTCTTGAGGGGTTTTTTGCTGAAAGGAGGAACTATATCCGGATAATTCTTGAAG
ACGAAAGGGCCTCGTGATACGCCTATTTTTATAGGTTAATGTCATGATAATAATGGTTTCTTAGACGTCA
GGTGGCACTTTTCGGGGAAATGTGCGCGGAACCCCTATTTGTTTATTTTTCTAAATACATTCAAATATGT
ATCCGCTCATGAGACAATAACCCTGATAAATGCTTCAATAATATTGAAAAAGGAAGAGTATGAGTATTCA
ACATTTCCGTGTCGCCCTTATTCCCTTTTTTGCGGCATTTTGCCTTCCTGTTTTTGCTCACCCAGAAACG
CTGGTGAAAGTAAAAGATGCTGAAGATCAGTTGGGTGCACGAGTGGGTTACATCGAACTGGATCTCAACA
GCGGTAAGATCCTTGAGAGTTTTCGCCCCGAAGAACGTTTTCCAATGATGAGCACTTTTAAAGTTCTGCT
ATGTGGCGCGGTATTATCCCGTGTTGACGCCGGGCAAGAGCAACTCGGTCGCCGCATACACTATTCTCAG
AATGACTTGGTTGAGTACTCACCAGTCACAGAAAAGCATCTTACGGATGGCATGACAGTAAGAGAATTAT
GCAGTGCTGCCATAACCATGAGTGATAACACTGCGGCCAACTTACTTCTGACAACGATCGGAGGACCGAA
GGAGCTAACCGCTTTTTTGCACAACATGGGGGATCATGTAACTCGCCTTGATCGTTGGGAACCGGAGCTG
AATGAAGCCATACCAAACGACGAGCGTGACACCACGATGCCTGCAGCAATGGCAACAACGTTGCGCAAAC
TATTAACTGGCGAACTACTTACTCTAGCTTCCCGGCAACAATTAATAGACTGGATGGAGGCGGATAAAGT
TGCAGGACCACTTCTGCGCTCGGCCCTTCCGGCTGGCTGGTTTATTGCTGATAAATCTGGAGCCGGTGAG
CGTGGGTCTCGCGGTATCATTGCAGCACTGGGGCCAGATGGTAAGCCCTCCCGTATCGTAGTTATCTACA
CGACGGGGAGTCAGGCAACTATGGATGAACGAAATAGACAGATCGCTGAGATAGGTGCCTCACTGATTAA
GCATTGGTAACTGTCAGACCAAGTTTACTCATATATACTTTAGATTGATTTAAAACTTCATTTTTAATTT
AAAAGGATCTAGGTGAAGATCCTTTTTGATAATCTCATGACCAAAATCCCTTAACGTGAGTTTTCGTTCC
ACTGAGCGTCAGACCCCGTAGAAAAGATCAAAGGATCTTCTTGAGATCCTTTTTTTCTGCGCGTAATCTG
CTGCTTGCAAACAAAAAAACCACCGCTACCAGCGGTGGTTTGTTTGCCGGATCAAGAGCTACCAACTCTT
TTTCCGAAGGTAACTGGCTTCAGCAGAGCGCAGATACCAAATACTGTCCTTCTAGTGTAGCCGTAGTTAG
GCCACCACTTCAAGAACTCTGTAGCACCGCCTACATACCTCGCTCTGCTAATCCTGTTACCAGTGGCTGC
TGCCAGTGGCGATAAGTCGTGTCTTACCGGGTTGGACTCAAGACGATAGTTACCGGATAAGGCGCAGCGG
TCGGGCTGAACGGGGGGTTCGTGCACACAGCCCAGCTTGGAGCGAACGACCTACACCGAACTGAGATACC
TACAGCGTGAGCTATGAGAAAGCGCCACGCTTCCCGAAGGGAGAAAGGCGGACAGGTATCCGGTAAGCGG
CAGGGTCGGAACAGGAGAGCGCACGAGGGAGCTTCCAGGGGGAAACGCCTGGTATCTTTATAGTCCTGTC
GGGTTTCGCCACCTCTGACTTGAGCGTCGATTTTTGTGATGCTCGTCAGGGGGGCGGAGCCTATGGAAAA
ACGCCAGCAACGCGGCCTTTTTACGGTTCCTGGCCTTTTGCTGGCCTTTTGCTCACATGTTCTTTCCTGC
GTTATCCCCTGATTCTGTGGATAACCGTATTACCGCCTTTGAGTGAGCTGATACCGCTCGCCGCAGCCGA
ACGACCGAGCGCAGCGAGTCAGTGAGCGAGGAAGCGGAAGAGCGCCTGATGCGGTATTTTCTCCTTACGC
ATCTGTGCGGTATTTCACACCGCAATGGTGCACTCTCAGTACAATCTGCTCTGATGCCGCATAGTTAAGC
CAGTATACACTCCGCTATCGCTACGTGACTGGGTCATGGCTGCGCCCCGACACCCGCCAACACCCGCTGA
CGCGCCCTGACGGGCTTGTCTGCTCCCGGCATCCGCTTACAGACAAGCTGTGACCGTCTCCGGGAGCTGC
ATGTGTCAGAGGTTTTCACCGTCATCACCGAAACGCGCGAGGCAGCTGCGGTAAAGCTCATCAGCGTGGT
CGTGAAGCGATTCACAGATGTCTGCCTGTTCATCCGCGTCCAGCTCGTTGAGTTTCTCCAGAAGCGTTAA
TGTCTGGCTTCTGATAAAGCGGGCCATGTTAAGGGCGGTTTTTTCCTGTTTGGTCACTGATGCCTCCGTG
TAAGGGGGATTTCTGTTCATGGGGGTAATGATACCGATGAAACGAGAGAGGATGCTCACGATACGGGTTA
CTGATGATGAACATGCCCGGTTACTGGAACGTTGTGAGGGTAAACAACTGGCGGTATGGATGCGGCGGGA
CCAGAGAAAAATCACTCAGGGTCAATGCCAGCGCTTCGTTAATACAGATGTAGGTGTTCCACAGGGTAGC
CAGCAGCATCCTGCGATGCAGATCCGGAACATAATGGTGCAGGGCGCTGACTTCCGCGTTTCCAGACTTT
ACGAAACACGGAAACCGAAGACCATTCATGTTGTTGCTCA
